Addgene plasmid #42969: I-AACG
Depositing lab: Chad Cowan & Kiran Musunuru. Depositing organization: Harvard University. Publication: A TALEN Genome-Editing System for Generating Human Stem Cell-Based Disease Models. Ding Q, Lee YK, Schaefer EA, Peters DT, Veres A, Kim K, Kuperwasser N, Motola DL, Meissner TB, Hendriks WT, Trevisan M, Gupta RM, Moisan A, Banks E, Friesen M, Schinzel RT, Xia F, Tang A, Xia Y, Figueroa E, Wann A, Ahfeldt T, Daheron L, Zhang F, Rubin LL, Peng LF, Chung RT, Musunuru K, Cowan CA. Cell Stem Cell. 2012 Dec 12. pii: S1934-5909(12)00645-5. doi: 10.1016/j.stem.2012.11.011. PubMed 23246482.
Backbone
  Vector backbone: pCRII-TOPO
  Backbone manufacturer: Invitrogen
  Backbone size w/o insert (bp): 3973
  Vector type: Bacterial Cloning
Growth in bacteria
  Bacterial resistance: Ampicillin and Kanamycin, 100 & 50 μg/mL
  Growth temperature: 37°C
  Growth strain: Top10
  Copy number: High Copy
Gene/Insert
  Gene/Insert name: I-AACG
  Species: Synthetic
  Insert size (bp): 424
  Cloning method: TOPO Cloning
  Sequencing primers: 5′ T7; 3′ M13-rev
Terms and licenses: Academic/Nonprofit Terms; Industry Terms: Not Available to Industry
How to cite: I-AACG was a gift from Chad Cowan & Kiran Musunuru (Addgene plasmid # 42969 ; http://n2t.net/addgene:42969 ; RRID:Addgene_42969)
