[The description below was written by a language model from this plasmid's Addgene catalogue record.]
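Description:
I-AACG is a bacterial cloning plasmid built on the commercial pCRII-TOPO backbone (about 4.0 kb without insert), into which a 424 bp synthetic fragment was placed by TOPO cloning. It is maintained at high copy number in E. coli and is recorded as carrying both ampicillin and kanamycin resistance, consistent with the dual-marker design of this backbone. The vector type is listed simply as bacterial cloning, so the plasmid serves to store and propagate a DNA part and is not an expression construct. No mammalian promoter, tag or reporter is recorded. The insert can be read from the flanking T7 and M13 reverse priming sites in the backbone.

The record describes the insert only by its name and as synthetic, without listing its internal features. The associated work concerns a TALEN genome-editing system for generating human stem cell-based disease models. The name, a position-like prefix followed by four nucleotides, together with an insert length roughly matching four TALE repeats of about 100 bp each, suggests a pre-assembled multi-repeat module specifying recognition of the sequence AACG at a defined position in a TALE array. That reading is an inference from the name and size, not something stated in the catalogue fields. On this interpretation, the plasmid would be one member of a library of such modules, from which fragments are combined to assemble custom TALE DNA-binding domains for TALEN pairs. No feature table was provided, so the exact boundaries, flanking assembly sites and orientation of the insert cannot be described here.
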