>Addgene plasmid #42969 | I-AACG | depositor partial sequence | sequence record 58234 | I-AACG sequence 424 bps
CGTCTCCTGACCCCAGAGCAGGTCGTGGCAATCGCCTCCAACATTGGCGGGAAACAGGCACTCGAGACTG
TCCAGCGCCTGCTTCCCGTGCTGTGCCAAGCGCACGGACTCACCCCAGAGCAGGTCGTGGCAATCGCCTC
CAACATTGGCGGGAAACAGGCACTCGAGACTGTCCAGCGCCTGCTTCCCGTGCTGTGCCAAGCGCACGGC
CTCACCCCAGAGCAGGTCGTGGCGATCGCAAGCCACGACGGAGGAAAGCAAGCCTTGGAAACAGTACAGA
GGCTGTTGCCTGTGCTGTGCCAAGCGCACGGATTAACCCCAGAGCAGGTCGTGGCAATCGCGAGCAATAA
CGGCGGAAAACAGGCTTTGGAAACGGTGCAGAGGCTCCTTCCAGTGCTGTGCCAAGCGCACGGCTTAAGA
GACG
