>Addgene plasmid #42969 | I-AACG | addgene partial sequence | sequence record 60028 | M13-F20 5'-TGTAAAACGACGGCCAGT-3'
CTATAGGGCGAATTGGGCCCTCTAGATGCATGCTCGAGCGGCCGCCAGTGTGATGGATATCTGCAGAATT
CGCCCTTATATAGATGCCGTCCTAGCGCGTCTCCTGACCCCAGAGCAGGTCGTGGCAATCGCCTCCAACA
TTGGCGGGAAACAGGCACTCGAGACTGTCCAGCGCCTGCTTCCCGTGCTGTGCCAAGCGCACGGACTCAC
CCCAGAGCAGGTCGTGGCAATCGCCTCCAACATTGGCGGGAAACAGGCACTCGAGACTGTCCAGCGCCTG
CTTCCCGTGCTGTGCCAAGCGCACGGCCTCACCCCAGAGCAGGTCGTGGCGATCGCAAGCCACGACGGAG
GAAAGCAAGCCTTGGAAACAGTACAGAGGCTGTTGCCTGTGCTGTGCCAAGCGCACGGATTAACCCCAGA
GCAGGTCGTGGCAATCGCGAGCAATAACGGCGGAAAACAGGCTTTGGAAACGGTGCAGAGGCTCCTTCCA
GTGCTGTGCCAAGCGCACGGCTTAAGAGACGTGGGCACAGGAAAGATACTTAAGGGCGAATTCCAGCACA
CTGGCGGCCGTTACTAGTGGATCCGAGCTCGGTACCAAGCTTGGCGTAATCATGGTCATAGCTGTTTCCT
GTGTGAAATTGTTATCCGCTCACAATTCCACACAACATACGAGCCGGAAGCATAAAGTGTAAAGCCTGGG
GTGCCTAATGAGTGAGCTAACTCACATTAATTGCGTTGCGCTCACTGCCCGCTTTCCAGTCGGGAAACCT
GTCGTGCCAGCTGCATTAATGAATCGGCCAACGCGCGGGGAGAGGCGGTTTGCGTATTGGGCGCTCTTCC
GCTTCCTCGCTCACTGACTCGCTGCGCTCGGTCGTTCGGCTGCGGCGAGCGGTATCAGCTC
